Addgene plasmid #121665: pCF713
Purpose: U6-sgRNA EF1a-ProCas9-FlaviS6-P2A-Puro
Depositing lab: David Savage. Depositing organization: University of California, Berkeley. Publication: CRISPR-Cas9 Circular Permutants as Programmable Scaffolds for Genome Modification. Oakes BL, Fellmann C, Rishi H, Taylor KL, Ren SM, Nadler DC, Yokoo R, Arkin AP, Doudna JA, Savage DF. Cell. 2019 Jan 10;176(1-2):254-267.e16. doi: 10.1016/j.cell.2018.11.052. PubMed 30633905.
Backbone
  Vector backbone: pU6
  Backbone size w/o insert (bp): 13955
  Vector type: Lentiviral
  Promoter: U6
  Selectable markers: Puromycin
Growth in bacteria
  Bacterial resistance: Ampicillin, 100 μg/mL
  Growth temperature: 37°C
  Growth strain: NEB Stable
  Growth instructions: one more resistance cassette: puroR
  Copy number: High Copy
Terms and licenses: Academic/Nonprofit Terms; Industry Terms: Not Available to Industry
How to cite: pCF713 was a gift from David Savage (Addgene plasmid # 121665 ; http://n2t.net/addgene:121665 ; RRID:Addgene_121665)
