[The description below was written by a language model from this plasmid's Addgene catalogue record and pLannotate feature annotations shown in this document.]
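Description:
pCF713 is a third-generation-style, self-inactivating HIV-1 lentiviral transfer plasmid of about 14 kb that delivers a guide RNA and a protease-sensing Cas9 variant from a single vector. It is propagated in E. coli through a high-copy ColE1/pUC-type origin with ampicillin resistance, and the backbone also carries an f1 origin and an SV40/EM7-driven bleomycin/Zeocin resistance cassette that lies outside the LTRs. Viral genomic RNA is transcribed from a CMV enhancer/promoter fused to a truncated 5' LTR. The Ψ packaging signal, partial gag, RRE and cPPT/CTS support packaging, Rev-dependent export and nuclear import. A WPRE sits upstream of the ΔU3 3' LTR, which is followed by a bGH polyadenylation signal.

Between the LTRs, a human U6 Pol III promoter drives an S. pyogenes-type sgRNA scaffold; the record does not state a specific target spacer. Downstream, an EF-1α promoter with its intron expresses "ProCas9-FlaviS6" linked through a P2A peptide to puromycin N-acetyltransferase, so transduced mammalian cells can be selected with puromycin. The feature table shows a large Cas9 segment followed by a separate match to the N-terminal portion of Cas9 and then an SV40 NLS. That order is consistent with a circularly permuted Cas9, in which the original termini are joined by a linker. The name suggests that this linker carries a flavivirus protease cleavage site that keeps the enzyme inactive until cleaved, although the record does not describe the linker or the meaning of "S6". The associated work concerns Cas9 circular permutants as programmable scaffolds, and the construct appears suited to stable expression of a protease-activatable genome editor.
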