Features (pLannotate 1.2.2; 37 found; start..end, strand, type, name):
     31..83      -  misc_feature   bom (fragment): basis of mobility region from pBR322
    238..617     +  enhancer       CMV enhancer: human cytomegalovirus immediate early enhancer
    618..817     +  promoter       CMV promoter: human cytomegalovirus (CMV) immediate early promoter
    835..1015    +  LTR            5' LTR (truncated): truncated 5' long terminal repeat (LTR) from HIV-1
   1062..1187    +  misc_feature   HIV-1 Ψ: packaging signal of human immunodeficiency virus type 1
   1171..1534    +  CDS            HIV-1 gag (fragment): gag protein from human immunodeficiency virus 1; gag
   1680..1913    +  misc_feature   RRE: The Rev response element (RRE) of HIV-1 allows for Rev-dependent mRNA export from the nucleus to the cytoplasm.
   2290..2390    +  CDS            Rev (fragment): human immunodeficiency virus 1 (HIV-1) Rev protein; rev; enhances nuclear export of unspliced and incompletely spliced viral mRNAs
   2440..2557    +  misc_feature   cPPT/CTS: central polypurine tract and central termination sequence of HIV-1
   2608..2848    +  promoter       U6 promoter: RNA polymerase III promoter for human U6 snRNA
   2901..2968    +  misc_RNA       tracrRNA (fragment): trans-activating CRISPR RNA for the Streptococcus pyogenes CRISPR/Cas9 system
   2987..3005    +  CDS            small t antigen (fragment): SV40 (simian virus 40) small t antigen
   3031..3242    +  promoter       EF-1α core promoter: core promoter for human elongation factor EF-1α
   3243..3351    +  intron         EF-1α intron A (fragment): intron upstream of the start codon of human EF-1α
   3977..4180    +  intron         EF-1α intron A: truncated intron upstream of the start codon of human EF-1α
   4235..7726    +  CDS            Cas9 (fragment): Cas9 (Csn1) endonuclease from the Streptococcus pyogenes Type II CRISPR/Cas system generates RNA-guided double strand breaks in DNA
   7751..8342    +  CDS            Cas9(N) (fragment): N-terminal portion of Streptococcus pyogenes Cas9 (Zetsche et al., 2015)
   8348..8368    +  CDS            SV40 NLS: nuclear localization signal of SV40 (simian virus 40) large T antigen
   8434..9031    +  CDS            PuroR (fragment): puromycin N-acetyltransferase; pac from Streptomyces; confers resistance to puromycin
   9047..9635    +  misc_feature   WPRE: woodchuck hepatitis virus posttranscriptional regulatory element
   9686..9705    +  misc_feature   cPPT/CTS (fragment): central polypurine tract and central termination sequence of HIV-1
   9707..9940    +  LTR            3' LTR (ΔU3): self-inactivating 3' long terminal repeat (LTR) from HIV-1
   9972..10196   +  polyA_signal   bGH poly(A) signal: bovine growth hormone polyadenylation signal
  10200..10221   +  promoter       SV40 promoter (fragment): SV40 enhancer and early promoter
  10242..10670   +  rep_origin     f1 ori (sequence partly withheld): f1 bacteriophage origin of replication; arrow indicates direction of (+) strand synthesis
  10684..11013   +  promoter       SV40 promoter: SV40 enhancer and early promoter
  11061..11108   +  promoter       EM7 promoter: synthetic bacterial promoter&nbsp
  11127..11501   +  CDS            BleoR: antibiotic-binding protein; Sh ble from Streptoalloteichus hindustanus; confers resistance to bleomycin, phleomycin, and Zeocin™
  11511..11636   +  CDS            ble (fragment): BLE_KLEPN - Experimental evidence at protein level: Swiss-Prot protein existence level 1. Binding protein with a strong affinity to the bleomycin family of antibiotics. Binds to CL990; an antimitotic-antibiotic compound. From Klebsiella pneumoniae.
  11631..11752   +  polyA_signal   SV40 poly(A) signal: SV40 polyadenylation signal
  11823..11845   -  protein_bind   lac operator (fragment): The lac repressor binds to the lac operator to inhibit transcription in E. coli. This inhibition can be relieved by adding lactose or isopropyl-β-D-thiogalactopyranoside (IPTG). lac repressor encoded by lacI
  11849..11879   -  promoter       lac promoter: promoter for the E. coli lac operon
  11894..11915   -  protein_bind   CAP binding site: CAP binding activates transcription in the presence of cAMP. E. coli catabolite activator protein
  11928..12020   -  CDS            lacI (fragment): lac repressor; lacI; The lac repressor binds to the lac operator to inhibit transcription in E. coli. This inhibition can be relieved by adding lactose or isopropyl-β-D-thiogalactopyranoside (IPTG).
  12203..12791   -  rep_origin     ori: high-copy-number ColE1/pMB1/pBR322/pUC origin of replication
  12962..13822   -  CDS            AmpR: β-lactamase; bla; confers resistance to ampicillin, carbenicillin, and related antibiotics
  13823..13927   -  promoter       AmpR promoter: bla
>Addgene plasmid #121665 | pCF713 | addgene full sequence | sequence record 237478 | Addgene NGS Result
GTCGACGGATCGGGAGATCTCCCGATCCCCTATGGTGCACTCTCAGTACAATCTGCTCTGATGCCGCATA
GTTAAGCCAGTATCTGCTCCCTGCTTGTGTGTTGGAGGTCGCTGAGTAGTGCGCGAGCAAAATTTAAGCT
ACAACAAGGCAAGGCTTGACCGACAATTGCATGAAGAATCTGCTTAGGGTTAGGCGTTTTGCGCTGCTTC
GCGATGTACGGGCCAGATATACGCGTTGACATTGATTATTGACTAGTTATTAATAGTAATCAATTACGGG
GTCATTAGTTCATAGCCCATATATGGAGTTCCGCGTTACATAACTTACGGTAAATGGCCCGCCTGGCTGA
CCGCCCAACGACCCCCGCCCATTGACGTCAATAATGACGTATGTTCCCATAGTAACGCCAATAGGGACTT
TCCATTGACGTCAATGGGTGGAGTATTTACGGTAAACTGCCCACTTGGCAGTACATCAAGTGTATCATAT
GCCAAGTACGCCCCCTATTGACGTCAATGACGGTAAATGGCCCGCCTGGCATTATGCCCAGTACATGACC
TTATGGGACTTTCCTACTTGGCAGTACATCTACGTATTAGTCATCGCTATTACCATGGTGATGCGGTTTT
GGCAGTACATCAATGGGCGTGGATAGCGGTTTGACTCACGGGGATTTCCAAGTCTCCACCCCATTGACGT
CAATGGGAGTTTGTTTTGGCACCAAAATCAACGGGACTTTCCAAAATGTCGTAACAACTCCGCCCCATTG
ACGCAAATGGGCGGTAGGCGTGTACGGTGGGAGGTCTATATAAGCAGCGCGTTTTGCCTGTACTGGGTCT
CTCTGGTTAGACCAGATCTGAGCCTGGGAGCTCTCTGGCTAACTAGGGAACCCACTGCTTAAGCCTCAAT
AAAGCTTGCCTTGAGTGCTTCAAGTAGTGTGTGCCCGTCTGTTGTGTGACTCTGGTAACTAGAGATCCCT
CAGACCCTTTTAGTCAGTGTGGAAAATCTCTAGCAGTGGCGCCCGAACAGGGACTTGAAAGCGAAAGGGA
AACCAGAGGAGCTCTCTCGACGCAGGACTCGGCTTGCTGAAGCGCGCACGGCAAGAGGCGAGGGGCGGCG
ACTGGTGAGTACGCCAAAAATTTTGACTAGCGGAGGCTAGAAGGAGAGAGATGGGTGCGAGAGCGTCAGT
ATTAAGCGGGGGAGAATTAGATCGCGATGGGAAAAAATTCGGTTAAGGCCAGGGGGAAAGAAAAAATATA
AATTAAAACATATAGTATGGGCAAGCAGGGAGCTAGAACGATTCGCAGTTAATCCTGGCCTGTTAGAAAC
ATCAGAAGGCTGTAGACAAATACTGGGACAGCTACAACCATCCCTTCAGACAGGATCAGAAGAACTTAGA
TCATTATATAATACAGTAGCAACCCTCTATTGTGTGCATCAAAGGATAGAGATAAAAGACACCAAGGAAG
CTTTAGACAAGATAGAGGAAGAGCAAAACAAAAGTAAGACCACCGCACAGCAAGCGGCCGCTGATCTTCA
GACCTGGAGGAGGAGATATGAGGGACAATTGGAGAAGTGAATTATATAAATATAAAGTAGTAAAAATTGA
ACCATTAGGAGTAGCACCCACCAAGGCAAAGAGAAGAGTGGTGCAGAGAGAAAAAAGAGCAGTGGGAATA
GGAGCTTTGTTCCTTGGGTTCTTGGGAGCAGCAGGAAGCACTATGGGCGCAGCGTCAATGACGCTGACGG
TACAGGCCAGACAATTATTGTCTGGTATAGTGCAGCAGCAGAACAATTTGCTGAGGGCTATTGAGGCGCA
ACAGCATCTGTTGCAACTCACAGTCTGGGGCATCAAGCAGCTCCAGGCAAGAATCCTGGCTGTGGAAAGA
TACCTAAAGGATCAACAGCTCCTGGGGATTTGGGGTTGCTCTGGAAAACTCATTTGCACCACTGCTGTGC
CTTGGAATGCTAGTTGGAGTAATAAATCTCTGGAACAGATTTGGAATCACACGACCTGGATGGAGTGGGA
CAGAGAAATTAACAATTACACAAGCTTAATACACTCCTTAATTGAAGAATCGCAAAACCAGCAAGAAAAG
AATGAACAAGAATTATTGGAATTAGATAAATGGGCAAGTTTGTGGAATTGGTTTAACATAACAAATTGGC
TGTGGTATATAAAATTATTCATAATGATAGTAGGAGGCTTGGTAGGTTTAAGAATAGTTTTTGCTGTACT
TTCTATAGTGAATAGAGTTAGGCAGGGATATTCACCATTATCGTTTCAGACCCACCTCCCAACCCCGAGG
GGACCCGACAGGCCCGAAGGAATAGAAGAAGAAGGTGGAGAGAGAGACAGAGACAGATCCATTCGATTAG
TGAACGGATCGGCACTGCGTGCGCCAATTCTGCAGACAAATGGCAGTATTCATCCACAATTTTAAAAGAA
AAGGGGGGATTGGGGGGTACAGTGCAGGGGAAAGAATAGTAGACATAATAGCAACAGACATACAAACTAA
AGAATTACAAAAACAAATTACAAAAATTCAAAATTTTCGGGTTTATTACAGGGACAGCAGAGATCCAGTT
TGGTTAATTAAGGTACCGAGGGCCTATTTCCCATGATTCCTTCATATTTGCATATACGATACAAGGCTGT
TAGAGAGATAATTAGAATTAATTTGACTGTAAACACAAAGATATTAGTACAAAATACGTGACGTAGAAAG
TAATAATTTCTTGGGTAGTTTGCAGTTTTAAAATTATGTTTTAAAATGGACTATCATATGCTTACCGTAA
CTTGAAAGTATTTCGATTTCTTGGCTTTATATATCTTGTGGAAAGGACGAAACACCGGAGACGGAGGACG
ACGAACGTCTCTGTTTAAGAGCTATGCTGGAAACAGCATAGCAAGTTTAAATAAGGCTAGTCCGTTATCA
ACTTGAAAAAGTGGCACCGAGTCGGTGCTTTTTTTGAATTCGCTAGCTAGGTCTTGAAAGGAGTGGGAAT
TGGCTCCGGTGCCCGTCAGTGGGCAGAGCGCACATCGCCCACAGTCCCCGAGAAGTTGGGGGGAGGGGTC
GGCAATTGATCCGGTGCCTAGAGAAGGTGGCGCGGGGTAAACTGGGAAAGTGATGTCGTGTACTGGCTCC
GCCTTTTTCCCGAGGGTGGGGGAGAACCGTATATAAGTGCAGTAGTCGCCGTGAACGTTCTTTTTCGCAA
CGGGTTTGCCGCCAGAACACAGGTAAGTGCCGTGTGTGGTTCCCGCGGGCCTGGCCTCTTTACGGGTTAT
GGCCCTTGCGTGCCTTGAATTACTTCCACTGGCTGCAGTACGTGATTCTTGATCCCGAGCTTCGGGTTGG
AAGTGGGTGGGAGAGTTCGAGGCCTTGCGCTTAAGGAGCCCCTTCGCCTCGTGCTTGAGTTGAGGCCTGG
CCTGGGCGCTGGGGCCGCCGCGTGCGAATCTGGTGGCACCTTCGCGCCTGTCTCGCTGCTTTCGATAAGT
CTCTAGCCATTTAAAATTTTTGATGACCTGCTGCGACGCTTTTTTTCTGGCAAGATAGTCTTGTAAATGC
GGGCCAAGATCTGCACACTGGTATTTCGGTTTTTGGGGCCGCGGGCGGCGACGGGGCCCGTGCGTCCCAG
CGCACATGTTCGGCGAGGCGGGGCCTGCGAGCGCGGCCACCGAGAATCGGACGGGGGTAGTCTCAAGCTG
GCCGGCCTGCTCTGGTGCCTGGCCTCGCGCCGCCGTGTATCGCCCCGCCCTGGGCGGCAAGGCTGGCCCG
GTCGGCACCAGTTGCGTGAGCGGAAAGATGGCCGCTTCCCGGCCCTGCTGCAGGGAGCTCAAAATGGAGG
ACGCGGCGCTCGGGAGAGCGGGCGGGTGAGTCACCCACACAAAGGAAAAGGGCCTTTCCGTCCTCAGCCG
TCGCTTCATGTGACTCCACGGAGTACCGGGCGCCGTCCAGGCACCTCGATTAGTTCTCGAGCTTTTGGAG
TACGTCGTCTTTAGGTTGGGGGGAGGGGTTTTATGCGATGGAGTTTCCCCACACTGAGTGGGTGGAGACT
GAAGTTAGGCCAGCTTGGCACTTGATGTAATTCTCCTTGGAATTTGCCCTTTTTGAGTTTGGATCTTGGT
TCATTCTCAAGCCTCAGACAGTGGTTCAAAGTTTTTTTCTTCCATTTCAGGTGTCGTGAACCGGTGCCAC
CATGGCCCCAAAGAAGAAGCGGAAGGTCAGCGCTAACCCCATCAACGCCAGCGGCGTGGACGCCAAGGCC
ATCCTGTCTGCCAGACTGAGCAAGAGCAGACGGCTGGAAAATCTGATCGCCCAGCTGCCCGGCGAGAAGA
AGAATGGCCTGTTCGGAAACCTGATTGCCCTGAGCCTGGGCCTGACCCCCAACTTCAAGAGCAACTTCGA
CCTGGCCGAGGATGCCAAACTGCAGCTGAGCAAGGACACCTACGACGACGACCTGGACAACCTGCTGGCC
CAGATCGGCGACCAGTACGCCGACCTGTTTCTGGCCGCCAAGAACCTGTCCGACGCCATCCTGCTGAGCG
ACATCCTGAGAGTGAACACCGAGATCACCAAGGCCCCCCTGAGCGCCTCTATGATCAAGAGATACGACGA
GCACCACCAGGACCTGACCCTGCTGAAAGCTCTCGTGCGGCAGCAGCTGCCTGAGAAGTACAAAGAGATT
TTCTTCGACCAGAGCAAGAACGGCTACGCCGGCTACATTGACGGCGGAGCCAGCCAGGAAGAGTTCTACA
AGTTCATCAAGCCCATCCTGGAAAAGATGGACGGCACCGAGGAACTGCTCGTGAAGCTGAACAGAGAGGA
CCTGCTGCGGAAGCAGCGGACCTTCGACAACGGCAGCATCCCCCACCAGATCCACCTGGGAGAGCTGCAC
GCCATTCTGCGGCGGCAGGAAGATTTTTACCCATTCCTGAAGGACAACCGGGAAAAGATCGAGAAGATCC
TGACCTTCCGCATCCCCTACTACGTGGGCCCTCTGGCCAGGGGAAACAGCAGATTCGCCTGGATGACCAG
AAAGAGCGAGGAAACCATCACCCCCTGGAACTTCGAGGAAGTGGTGGACAAGGGCGCTTCCGCCCAGAGC
TTCATCGAGCGGATGACCAACTTCGATAAGAACCTGCCCAACGAGAAGGTGCTGCCCAAGCACAGCCTGC
TGTACGAGTACTTCACCGTGTATAACGAGCTGACCAAAGTGAAATACGTGACCGAGGGAATGAGAAAGCC
CGCCTTCCTGAGCGGCGAGCAGAAAAAGGCCATCGTGGACCTGCTGTTCAAGACCAACCGGAAAGTGACC
GTGAAGCAGCTGAAAGAGGACTACTTCAAGAAAATCGAGTGCTTCGACTCCGTGGAAATCTCCGGCGTGG
AAGATCGGTTCAACGCCTCCCTGGGCACATACCACGATCTGCTGAAAATTATCAAGGACAAGGACTTCCT
GGACAATGAGGAAAACGAGGACATTCTGGAAGATATCGTGCTGACCCTGACACTGTTTGAGGACAGAGAG
ATGATCGAGGAACGGCTGAAAACCTATGCCCACCTGTTCGACGACAAAGTGATGAAGCAGCTGAAGCGGC
GGAGATACACCGGCTGGGGCAGGCTGAGCCGGAAGCTGATCAACGGCATCCGGGACAAGCAGTCCGGCAA
GACAATCCTGGATTTCCTGAAGTCCGACGGCTTCGCCAACAGAAACTTCATGCAGCTGATCCACGACGAC
AGCCTGACCTTTAAAGAGGACATCCAGAAAGCCCAGGTGTCCGGCCAGGGCGATAGCCTGCACGAGCACA
TTGCCAATCTGGCCGGCAGCCCCGCCATTAAGAAGGGCATCCTGCAGACAGTGAAGGTGGTGGACGAGCT
CGTGAAAGTGATGGGCCGGCACAAGCCCGAGAACATCGTGATCGAAATGGCCAGAGAGAACCAGACCACC
CAGAAGGGACAGAAGAACAGCCGCGAGAGAATGAAGCGGATCGAAGAGGGCATCAAAGAGCTGGGCAGCC
AGATCCTGAAAGAACACCCCGTGGAAAACACCCAGCTGCAGAACGAGAAGCTGTACCTGTACTACCTGCA
GAATGGGCGGGATATGTACGTGGACCAGGAACTGGACATCAACCGGCTGTCCGACTACGATGTGGACCAT
ATCGTGCCTCAGAGCTTTCTGAAGGACGACTCCATCGACAACAAGGTGCTGACCAGAAGCGACAAGAACC
GGGGCAAGAGCGACAACGTGCCCTCCGAAGAGGTCGTGAAGAAGATGAAGAACTACTGGCGGCAGCTGCT
GAACGCCAAGCTGATTACCCAGAGAAAGTTCGACAATCTGACCAAGGCCGAGAGAGGCGGCCTGAGCGAA
CTGGATAAGGCCGGCTTCATCAAGAGACAGCTGGTGGAAACCCGGCAGATCACAAAGCACGTGGCACAGA
TCCTGGACTCCCGGATGAACACTAAGTACGACGAGAATGACAAGCTGATCCGGGAAGTGAAAGTGATCAC
CCTGAAGTCCAAGCTGGTGTCCGATTTCCGGAAGGATTTCCAGTTTTACAAAGTGCGCGAGATCAACAAC
TACCACCACGCCCACGACGCCTACCTGAACGCCGTCGTGGGAACCGCCCTGATCAAAAAGTACCCTAAGC
TGGAAAGCGAGTTCGTGTACGGCGACTACAAGGTGTACGACGTGCGGAAGATGATCGCCAAGAGCGAGCA
GGAAATCGGCAAGGCTACCGCCAAGTACTTCTTCTACAGCAACATCATGAACTTTTTCAAGACCGAGATT
ACCCTGGCCAACGGCGAGATCCGGAAGCGGCCTCTGATCGAGACAAACGGCGAAACCGGGGAGATCGTGT
GGGATAAGGGCCGGGATTTTGCCACCGTGCGGAAAGTGCTGAGCATGCCCCAAGTGAATATCGTGAAAAA
GACCGAGGTGCAGACAGGCGGCTTCAGCAAAGAGTCTATCCTGCCCAAGAGGAACAGCGATAAGCTGATC
GCCAGAAAGAAGGACTGGGACCCTAAGAAGTACGGCGGCTTCGACAGCCCCACCGTGGCCTATTCTGTGC
TGGTGGTGGCCAAAGTGGAAAAGGGCAAGTCCAAGAAACTGAAGAGTGTGAAAGAGCTGCTGGGGATCAC
CATCATGGAAAGAAGCAGCTTCGAGAAGAATCCCATCGACTTTCTGGAAGCCAAGGGCTACAAAGAAGTG
AAAAAGGACCTGATCATCAAGCTGCCTAAGTACTCCCTGTTCGAGCTGGAAAACGGCCGGAAGAGAATGC
TGGCCTCTGCCGGCGAACTGCAGAAGGGAAACGAACTGGCCCTGCCCTCCAAATATGTGAACTTCCTGTA
CCTGGCCAGCCACTATGAGAAGCTGAAGGGCTCCCCCGAGGATAATGAGCAGAAACAGCTGTTTGTGGAA
CAGCACAAGCACTACCTGGACGAGATCATCGAGCAGATCAGCGAGTTCTCCAAGAGAGTGATCCTGGCCG
ACGCTAATCTGGACAAAGTGCTGTCCGCCTACAACAAGCACCGGGATAAGCCCATCAGAGAGCAGGCCGA
GAATATCATCCACCTGTTTACCCTGACCAATCTGGGAGCCCCTGCCGCCTTCAAGTACTTTGACACCACC
ATCGACCGGAAGAGGTACACCAGCACCAAAGAGGTGCTGGACGCCACCCTGATCCACCAGAGCATCACCG
GCCTGTACGAGACACGGATCGACCTGAAACAAAAGAAACGCGGAGGCAAGGACAAGAAGTACAGCATCGG
CCTGGACATCGGCACCAACTCTGTGGGCTGGGCCGTGATCACCGACGAGTACAAGGTGCCCAGCAAGAAA
TTCAAGGTGCTGGGCAACACCGACCGGCACAGCATCAAGAAGAACCTGATCGGAGCCCTGCTGTTCGACA
GCGGCGAAACAGCCGAGGCCACCCGGCTGAAGAGAACCGCCAGAAGAAGATACACCAGACGGAAGAACCG
GATCTGCTATCTGCAAGAGATCTTCAGCAACGAGATGGCCAAGGTGGACGACAGCTTCTTCCACAGACTG
GAAGAGTCCTTCCTGGTGGAAGAGGATAAGAAGCACGAGCGGCACCCCATCTTCGGCAACATCGTGGACG
AGGTGGCCTACCACGAGAAGTACCCCACCATCTACCACCTGAGAAAGAAACTGGTGGACAGCACCGACAA
GGCCGACCTGCGGCTGATCTATCTGGCCCTGGCCCACATGATCAAGTTCCGGGGCCACTTCCTGATCGAG
GGCGACCTGAACCCCGACAACAGCGACGTGGACAAGCTGTTCATCCAGCTGGTGCAGACCTACAACCAGC
TGTTCGAGGAAACTAGTCCAAAAAAGAAGAGAAAGGTAGGATCCGGCGCAACAAACTTCTCTCTGCTGAA
ACAAGCCGGAGATGTCGAAGAGAATCCTGGACCGACCGAGTACAAGCCCACGGTGCGCCTCGCCACCCGC
GACGACGTCCCCAGGGCCGTACGCACCCTCGCCGCCGCGTTCGCCGACTACCCCGCCACGCGCCACACCG
TCGATCCGGACCGCCACATCGAGCGGGTCACCGAGCTGCAAGAACTCTTCCTCACGCGCGTCGGGCTCGA
CATCGGCAAGGTGTGGGTCGCGGACGACGGCGCCGCGGTGGCGGTCTGGACCACGCCGGAGAGCGTCGAA
GCGGGGGCGGTGTTCGCCGAGATCGGCCCGCGCATGGCCGAGTTGAGCGGTTCCCGGCTGGCCGCGCAGC
AACAGATGGAAGGCCTCCTGGCGCCGCACCGGCCCAAGGAGCCCGCGTGGTTCCTGGCCACCGTCGGAGT
CTCGCCCGACCACCAGGGCAAGGGTCTGGGCAGCGCCGTCGTGCTCCCCGGAGTGGAGGCGGCCGAGCGC
GCCGGGGTGCCCGCCTTCCTGGAGACCTCCGCGCCCCGCAACCTCCCCTTCTACGAGCGGCTCGGCTTCA
CCGTCACCGCCGACGTCGAGGTGCCCGAAGGACCGCGCACCTGGTGCATGACCCGCAAGCCCGGTGCCTG
AACGCGTTAAGTCGACAATCAACCTCTGGATTACAAAATTTGTGAAAGATTGACTGGTATTCTTAACTAT
GTTGCTCCTTTTACGCTATGTGGATACGCTGCTTTAATGCCTTTGTATCATGCTATTGCTTCCCGTATGG
CTTTCATTTTCTCCTCCTTGTATAAATCCTGGTTGCTGTCTCTTTATGAGGAGTTGTGGCCCGTTGTCAG
GCAACGTGGCGTGGTGTGCACTGTGTTTGCTGACGCAACCCCCACTGGTTGGGGCATTGCCACCACCTGT
CAGCTCCTTTCCGGGACTTTCGCTTTCCCCCTCCCTATTGCCACGGCGGAACTCATCGCCGCCTGCCTTG
CCCGCTGCTGGACAGGGGCTCGGCTGTTGGGCACTGACAATTCCGTGGTGTTGTCGGGGAAATCATCGTC
CTTTCCTTGGCTGCTCGCCTGTGTTGCCACCTGGATTCTGCGCGGGACGTCCTTCTGCTACGTCCCTTCG
GCCCTCAATCCAGCGGACCTTCCTTCCCGCGGCCTGCTGCCGGCTCTGCGGCCTCTTCCGCGTCTTCGCC
TTCGCCCTCAGACGAGTCGGATCTCCCTTTGGGCCGCCTCCCCGCGTCGACTTTAAGACCAATGACTTAC
AAGGCAGCTGTAGATCTTAGCCACTTTTTAAAAGAAAAGGGGGGACTGGAAGGGCTAATTCACTCCCAAC
GAAGACAAGATCTGCTTTTTGCTTGTACTGGGTCTCTCTGGTTAGACCAGATCTGAGCCTGGGAGCTCTC
TGGCTAACTAGGGAACCCACTGCTTAAGCCTCAATAAAGCTTGCCTTGAGTGCTTCAAGTAGTGTGTGCC
CGTCTGTTGTGTGACTCTGGTAACTAGAGATCCCTCAGACCCTTTTAGTCAGTGTGGAAAATCTCTAGCA
GGGCCCGTTTAAACCCGCTGATCAGCCTCGACTGTGCCTTCTAGTTGCCAGCCATCTGTTGTTTGCCCCT
CCCCCGTGCCTTCCTTGACCCTGGAAGGTGCCACTCCCACTGTCCTTTCCTAATAAAATGAGGAAATTGC
ATCGCATTGTCTGAGTAGGTGTCATTCTATTCTGGGGGGTGGGGTGGGGCAGGACAGCAAGGGGGAGGAT
TGGGAAGACAATAGCAGGCATGCTGGGGATGCGGTGGGCTCTATGGCTTCTGAGGCGGAAAGAACCAGCT
GGGGCTCTAGGGGGTATCCCC
[124 nt withheld, positions 10242-10365]
C
[91 nt withheld, positions 10367-10457]
A
[49 nt withheld, positions 10459-10507]
CCTTTGACGTTGGAGTCCACGTTCTTT
[37 nt withheld, positions 10535-10571]
ACCCTATCTCGGTCTATTCTTTTGATTTATAAGGGATTTTGCCGATTTCGGCCTATTGGTTAAAAAATGA
GCTGATTTAACAAAAATTTAACGCGAATTAATTCTGTGGAATGTGTGTCAGTTAGGGTGTGGAAAGTCCC
CAGGCTCCCCAGCAGGCAGAAGTATGCAAAGCATGCATCTCAATTAGTCAGCAACCAGGTGTGGAAAGTC
CCCAGGCTCCCCAGCAGGCAGAAGTATGCAAAGCATGCATCTCAATTAGTCAGCAACCATAGTCCCGCCC
CTAACTCCGCCCATCCCGCCCCTAACTCCGCCCAGTTCCGCCCATTCTCCGCCCCATGGCTGACTAATTT
TTTTTATTTATGCAGAGGCCGAGGCCGCCTCTGCCTCTGAGCTATTCCAGAAGTAGTGAGGAGGCTTTTT
TGGAGGCCTAGGCTTTTGCAAAAAGCTCCCGGGAGCTTGTATATCCATTTTCGGATCTGATCAGCACGTG
TTGACAATTAATCATCGGCATAGTATATCGGCATAGTATAATACGACAAGGTGAGGAACTAAACCATGGC
CAAGTTGACCAGTGCCGTTCCGGTGCTCACCGCGCGCGACGTCGCCGGAGCGGTCGAGTTCTGGACCGAC
CGGCTCGGGTTCTCCCGGGACTTCGTGGAGGACGACTTCGCCGGTGTGGTCCGGGACGACGTGACCCTGT
TCATCAGCGCGGTCCAGGACCAGGTGGTGCCGGACAACACCCTGGCCTGGGTGTGGGTGCGCGGCCTGGA
CGAGCTGTACGCCGAGTGGTCGGAGGTCGTGTCCACGAACTTCCGGGACGCCTCCGGGCCGGCCATGACC
GAGATCGGCGAGCAGCCGTGGGGGCGGGAGTTCGCCCTGCGCGACCCGGCCGGCAACTGCGTGCACTTCG
TGGCCGAGGAGCAGGACTGACACGTGCTACGAGATTTCGATTCCACCGCCGCCTTCTATGAAAGGTTGGG
CTTCGGAATCGTTTTCCGGGACGCCGGCTGGATGATCCTCCAGCGCGGGGATCTCATGCTGGAGTTCTTC
GCCCACCCCAACTTGTTTATTGCAGCTTATAATGGTTACAAATAAAGCAATAGCATCACAAATTTCACAA
ATAAAGCATTTTTTTCACTGCATTCTAGTTGTGGTTTGTCCAAACTCATCAATGTATCTTATCATGTCTG
TATACCGTCGACCTCTAGCTAGAGCTTGGCGTAATCATGGTCATAGCTGTTTCCTGTGTGAAATTGTTAT
CCGCTCACAATTCCACACAACATACGAGCCGGAAGCATAAAGTGTAAAGCCTGGGGTGCCTAATGAGTGA
GCTAACTCACATTAATTGCGTTGCGCTCACTGCCCGCTTTCCAGTCGGGAAACCTGTCGTGCCAGCTGCA
TTAATGAATCGGCCAACGCGCGGGGAGAGGCGGTTTGCGTATTGGGCGCTCTTCCGCTTCCTCGCTCACT
GACTCGCTGCGCTCGGTCGTTCGGCTGCGGCGAGCGGTATCAGCTCACTCAAAGGCGGTAATACGGTTAT
CCACAGAATCAGGGGATAACGCAGGAAAGAACATGTGAGCAAAAGGCCAGCAAAAGGCCAGGAACCGTAA
AAAGGCCGCGTTGCTGGCGTTTTTCCATAGGCTCCGCCCCCCTGACGAGCATCACAAAAATCGACGCTCA
AGTCAGAGGTGGCGAAACCCGACAGGACTATAAAGATACCAGGCGTTTCCCCCTGGAAGCTCCCTCGTGC
GCTCTCCTGTTCCGACCCTGCCGCTTACCGGATACCTGTCCGCCTTTCTCCCTTCGGGAAGCGTGGCGCT
TTCTCATAGCTCACGCTGTAGGTATCTCAGTTCGGTGTAGGTCGTTCGCTCCAAGCTGGGCTGTGTGCAC
GAACCCCCCGTTCAGCCCGACCGCTGCGCCTTATCCGGTAACTATCGTCTTGAGTCCAACCCGGTAAGAC
ACGACTTATCGCCACTGGCAGCAGCCACTGGTAACAGGATTAGCAGAGCGAGGTATGTAGGCGGTGCTAC
AGAGTTCTTGAAGTGGTGGCCTAACTACGGCTACACTAGAAGAACAGTATTTGGTATCTGCGCTCTGCTG
AAGCCAGTTACCTTCGGAAAAAGAGTTGGTAGCTCTTGATCCGGCAAACAAACCACCGCTGGTAGCGGTG
GTTTTTTTGTTTGCAAGCAGCAGATTACGCGCAGAAAAAAAGGATCTCAAGAAGATCCTTTGATCTTTTC
TACGGGGTCTGACGCTCAGTGGAACGAAAACTCACGTTAAGGGATTTTGGTCATGAGATTATCAAAAAGG
ATCTTCACCTAGATCCTTTTAAATTAAAAATGAAGTTTTAAATCAATCTAAAGTATATATGAGTAAACTT
GGTCTGACAGTTACCAATGCTTAATCAGTGAGGCACCTATCTCAGCGATCTGTCTATTTCGTTCATCCAT
AGTTGCCTGACTCCCCGTCGTGTAGATAACTACGATACGGGAGGGCTTACCATCTGGCCCCAGTGCTGCA
ATGATACCGCGAGACCCACGCTCACCGGCTCCAGATTTATCAGCAATAAACCAGCCAGCCGGAAGGGCCG
AGCGCAGAAGTGGTCCTGCAACTTTATCCGCCTCCATCCAGTCTATTAATTGTTGCCGGGAAGCTAGAGT
AAGTAGTTCGCCAGTTAATAGTTTGCGCAACGTTGTTGCCATTGCTACAGGCATCGTGGTGTCACGCTCG
TCGTTTGGTATGGCTTCATTCAGCTCCGGTTCCCAACGATCAAGGCGAGTTACATGATCCCCCATGTTGT
GCAAAAAAGCGGTTAGCTCCTTCGGTCCTCCGATCGTTGTCAGAAGTAAGTTGGCCGCAGTGTTATCACT
CATGGTTATGGCAGCACTGCATAATTCTCTTACTGTCATGCCATCCGTAAGATGCTTTTCTGTGACTGGT
GAGTACTCAACCAAGTCATTCTGAGAATAGTGTATGCGGCGACCGAGTTGCTCTTGCCCGGCGTCAATAC
GGGATAATACCGCGCCACATAGCAGAACTTTAAAAGTGCTCATCATTGGAAAACGTTCTTCGGGGCGAAA
ACTCTCAAGGATCTTACCGCTGTTGAGATCCAGTTCGATGTAACCCACTCGTGCACCCAACTGATCTTCA
GCATCTTTTACTTTCACCAGCGTTTCTGGGTGAGCAAAAACAGGAAGGCAAAATGCCGCAAAAAAGGGAA
TAAGGGCGACACGGAAATGTTGAATACTCATACTCTTCCTTTTTCAATATTATTGAAGCATTTATCAGGG
TTATTGTCTCATGAGCGGATACATATTTGAATGTATTTAGAAAAATAAACAAATAGGGGTTCCGCGCACA
TTTCCCCGAAAAGTGCCACCTGAC
